>Addgene plasmid #46521 | pGEX Syk(NC)-SH2 | depositor full sequence | sequence record 65762 | Full Sequence
ACGTTATCGACTGCACGGTGCACCAATGCTTCTGGCGTCAGGCAGCCATCGGAAGCTGTGGTATGGCTGT
GCAGGTCGTAAATCACTGCATAATTCGTGTCGCTCAAGGCGCACTCCCGTTCTGGATAATGTTTTTTGCG
CCGACATCATAACGGTTCTGGCAAATATTCTGAAATGAGCTGTTGACAATTAATCATCGGCTCGTATAAT
GTGTGGAATTGTGAGCGGATAACAATTTCACACAGGAAACAGTATTCATGTCCCCTATACTAGGTTATTG
GAAAATTAAGGGCCTTGTGCAACCCACTCGACTTCTTTTGGAATATCTTGAAGAAAAATATGAAGAGCAT
TTGTATGAGCGCGATGAAGGTGATAAATGGCGAAACAAAAAGTTTGAATTGGGTTTGGAGTTTCCCAATC
TTCCTTATTATATTGATGGTGATGTTAAATTAACACAGTCTATGGCCATCATACGTTATATAGCTGACAA
GCACAACATGTTGGGTGGTTGTCCAAAAGAGCGTGCAGAGATTTCAATGCTTGAAGGAGCGGTTTTGGAT
ATTAGATACGGTGTTTCGAGAATTGCATATAGTAAAGACTTTGAAACTCTCAAAGTTGATTTTCTTAGCA
AGCTACCTGAAATGCTGAAAATGTTCGAAGATCGTTTATGTCATAAAACATATTTAAATGGTGATCATGT
AACCCATCCTGACTTCATGTTGTATGACGCTCTTGATGTTGTTTTATACATGGACCCAATGTGCCTGGAT
GCGTTCCCAAAATTAGTTTGTTTTAAAAAACGTATTGAAGCTATCCCACAAATTGATAAGTACTTGAAAT
CCAGCAAGTATATAGCATGGCCTTTGCAGGGCTGGCAAGCCACGTTTGGTGGTGGCGACCATCCTCCAAA
ATCGGATCTGGAAGTTCTGTTCCAGGGGCCCCTGGGATCCGGGCGCGCCATGGCTGAC
[762 nt withheld, positions 969-1730]
GGCTTAATTAACGAATTCCCGGGTCGACTCGAGCGGCCGCATCGTGACTGACTGACGATCTGCCTCGCGC
GTTTCGGTGATGACGGTGAAAACCTCTGACACATGCAGCTCCCGGAGACGGTCACAGCTTGTCTGTAAGC
GGATGCCGGGAGCAGACAAGCCCGTCAGGGCGCGTCAGCGGGTGTTGGCGGGTGTCGGGGCGCAGCCATG
ACCCAGTCACGTAGCGATAGCGGAGTGTATAATTCTTGAAGACGAAAGGGCCTCGTGATACGCCTATTTT
TATAGGTTAATGTCATGATAATAATGGTTTCTTAGACGTCAGGTGGCACTTTTCGGGGAAATGTGCGCGG
AACCCCTATTTGTTTATTTTTCTAAATACATTCAAATATGTATCCGCTCATGAGACAATAACCCTGATAA
ATGCTTCAATAATATTGAAAAAGGAAGAGTATGAGTATTCAACATTTCCGTGTCGCCCTTATTCCCTTTT
TTGCGGCATTTTGCCTTCCTGTTTTTGCTCACCCAGAAACGCTGGTGAAAGTAAAAGATGCTGAAGATCA
GTTGGGTGCACGAGTGGGTTACATCGAACTGGATCTCAACAGCGGTAAGATCCTTGAGAGTTTTCGCCCC
GAAGAACGTTTTCCAATGATGAGCACTTTTAAAGTTCTGCTATGTGGCGCGGTATTATCCCGTGTTGACG
CCGGGCAAGAGCAACTCGGTCGCCGCATACACTATTCTCAGAATGACTTGGTTGAGTACTCACCAGTCAC
AGAAAAGCATCTTACGGATGGCATGACAGTAAGAGAATTATGCAGTGCTGCCATAACCATGAGTGATAAC
ACTGCGGCCAACTTACTTCTGACAACGATCGGAGGACCGAAGGAGCTAACCGCTTTTTTGCACAACATGG
GGGATCATGTAACTCGCCTTGATCGTTGGGAACCGGAGCTGAATGAAGCCATACCAAACGACGAGCGTGA
CACCACGATGCCTGCAGCAATGGCAACAACGTTGCGCAAACTATTAACTGGCGAACTACTTACTCTAGCT
TCCCGGCAACAATTAATAGACTGGATGGAGGCGGATAAAGTTGCAGGACCACTTCTGCGCTCGGCCCTTC
CGGCTGGCTGGTTTATTGCTGATAAATCTGGAGCCGGTGAGCGTGGGTCTCGCGGTATCATTGCAGCACT
GGGGCCAGATGGTAAGCCCTCCCGTATCGTAGTTATCTACACGACGGGGAGTCAGGCAACTATGGATGAA
CGAAATAGACAGATCGCTGAGATAGGTGCCTCACTGATTAAGCATTGGTAACTGTCAGACCAAGTTTACT
CATATATACTTTAGATTGATTTAAAACTTCATTTTTAATTTAAAAGGATCTAGGTGAAGATCCTTTTTGA
TAATCTCATGACCAAAATCCCTTAACGTGAGTTTTCGTTCCACTGAGCGTCAGACCCCGTAGAAAAGATC
AAAGGATCTTCTTGAGATCCTTTTTTTCTGCGCGTAATCTGCTGCTTGCAAACAAAAAAACCACCGCTAC
CAGCGGTGGTTTGTTTGCCGGATCAAGAGCTACCAACTCTTTTTCCGAAGGTAACTGGCTTCAGCAGAGC
GCAGATACCAAATACTGTCCTTCTAGTGTAGCCGTAGTTAGGCCACCACTTCAAGAACTCTGTAGCACCG
CCTACATACCTCGCTCTGCTAATCCTGTTACCAGTGGCTGCTGCCAGTGGCGATAAGTCGTGTCTTACCG
GGTTGGACTCAAGACGATAGTTACCGGATAAGGCGCAGCGGTCGGGCTGAACGGGGGGTTCGTGCACACA
GCCCAGCTTGGAGCGAACGACCTACACCGAACTGAGATACCTACAGCGTGAGCTATGAGAAAGCGCCACG
CTTCCCGAAGGGAGAAAGGCGGACAGGTATCCGGTAAGCGGCAGGGTCGGAACAGGAGAGCGCACGAGGG
AGCTTCCAGGGGGAAACGCCTGGTATCTTTATAGTCCTGTCGGGTTTCGCCACCTCTGACTTGAGCGTCG
ATTTTTGTGATGCTCGTCAGGGGGGCGGAGCCTATGGAAAAACGCCAGCAACGCGGCCTTTTTACGGTTC
CTGGCCTTTTGCTGGCCTTTTGCTCACATGTTCTTTCCTGCGTTATCCCCTGATTCTGTGGATAACCGTA
TTACCGCCTTTGAGTGAGCTGATACCGCTCGCCGCAGCCGAACGACCGAGCGCAGCGAGTCAGTGAGCGA
GGAAGCGGAAGAGCGCCTGATGCGGTATTTTCTCCTTACGCATCTGTGCGGTATTTCACACCGCATAAAT
TCCGACACCATCGAATGGTGCAAAACCTTTCGCGGTATGGCATGATAGCGCCCGGAAGAGAGTCAATTCA
GGGTGGTGAATGTGAAACCAGTAACGTTATACGATGTCGCAGAGTATGCCGGTGTCTCTTATCAGACCGT
TTCCCGCGTGGTGAACCAGGCCAGCCACGTTTCTGCGAAAACGCGGGAAAAAGTGGAAGCGGCGATGGCG
GAGCTGAATTACATTCCCAACCGCGTGGCACAACAACTGGCGGGCAAACAGTCGTTGCTGATTGGCGTTG
CCACCTCCAGTCTGGCCCTGCACGCGCCGTCGCAAATTGTCGCGGCGATTAAATCTCGCGCCGATCAACT
GGGTGCCAGCGTGGTGGTGTCGATGGTAGAACGAAGCGGCGTCGAAGCCTGTAAAGCGGCGGTGCACAAT
CTTCTCGCGCAACGCGTCAGTGGGCTGATCATTAACTATCCGCTGGATGACCAGGATGCCATTGCTGTGG
AAGCTGCCTGCACTAATGTTCCGGCGTTATTTCTTGATGTCTCTGACCAGACACCCATCAACAGTATTAT
TTTCTCCCATGAAGACGGTACGCGACTGGGCGTGGAGCATCTGGTCGCATTGGGTCACCAGCAAATCGCG
CTGTTAGCGGGCCCATTAAGTTCTGTCTCGGCGCGTCTGCGTCTGGCTGGCTGGCATAAATATCTCACTC
GCAATCAAATTCAGCCGATAGCGGAACGGGAAGGCGACTGGAGTGCCATGTCCGGTTTTCAACAAACCAT
GCAAATGCTGAATGAGGGCATCGTTCCCACTGCGATGCTGGTTGCCAACGATCAGATGGCGCTGGGCGCA
ATGCGCGCCATTACCGAGTCCGGGCTGCGCGTTGGTGCGGATATCTCGGTAGTGGGATACGACGATACCG
AAGACAGCTCATGTTATATCCCGCCGTCAACCACCATCAAACAGGATTTTCGCCTGCTGGGGCAAACCAG
CGTGGACCGCTTGCTGCAACTCTCTCAGGGCCAGGCGGTGAAGGGCAATCAGCTGTTGCCCGTCTCACTG
GTGAAAAGAAAAACCACCCTGGCGCCCAATACGCAAACCGCCTCTCCCCGCGCGTTGGCCGATTCATTAA
TGCAGCTGGCACGACAGGTTTCCCGACTGGAAAGCGGGCAGTGAGCGCAACGCAATTAATGTGAGTTAGC
TCACTCATTAGGCACCCCAGGCTTTACACTTTATGCTTCCGGCTCGTATGTTGTGTGGAATTGTGAGCGG
ATAACAATTTCACACAGGAAACAGCTATGACCATGATTACGGATTCACTGGCCGTCGTTTTACAACGTCG
TGACTGGGAAAACCCTGGCGTTACCCAACTTAATCGCCTTGCAGCACATCCCCCTTTCGCCAGCTGGCGT
AATAGCGAAGAGGCCCGCACCGATCGCCCTTCCCAACAGTTGCGCAGCCTGAATGGCGAATGGCGCTTTG
CCTGGTTTCCGGCACCAGAAGCGGTGCCGGAAAGCTGGCTGGAGTGCGATCTTCCTGAGGCCGATACTGT
CGTCGTCCCCTCAAACTGGCAGATGCACGGTTACGATGCGCCCATCTACACCAACGTAACCTATCCCATT
ACGGTCAATCCGCCGTTTGTTCCCACGGAGAATCCGACGGGTTGTTACTCGCTCACATTTAATGTTGATG
AAAGCTGGCTACAGGAAGGCCAGACGCGAATTATTTTTGATGGCGTTGGAATT
Features (pLannotate 1.2.2; 17 found; start..end, strand, type, name):
      6..107     -  CDS            yciV (fragment): RNAAM_ECOLI - Also known as trpH From Escherichia coli (strain K12).
    183..211     +  promoter       tac promoter: strong E. coli promoter; hybrid between the trp and lac UV5 promoters
    219..235     +  protein_bind   lac operator: The lac repressor binds to the lac operator to inhibit transcription in E. coli. This inhibition can be relieved by adding lactose or isopropyl-β-D-thiogalactopyranoside (IPTG). lac repressor encoded by lacI
    258..911     +  CDS            GST26_SCHJA: Experimental evidence at protein level: Swiss-Prot protein existence level 1. GST isoenzymes appear to play a central role in the parasite detoxification system. Other functions are also suspected including a role in increasing the solubility of haematin in the parasite gut. From Schistosoma japonicum (Blood fluke).
    960..1769    +  CDS            SYK (fragment) (sequence partly withheld): KSYK_HUMAN - Experimental evidence at protein level: Swiss-Prot protein existence level 1. Non-receptor tyrosine kinase which mediates signal transduction downstream of a variety of transmembrane receptors including classical immunoreceptors like the B-cell receptor (BCR). Regulates several biological processes including innate and adaptive immunity, cell adhesion, osteoclast maturation, platelet activation and vascular development. Assembles into signaling complexes with activated receptors at the plasma membrane via interaction between its SH2 domains and the receptor tyrosine-phosphorylated
   1790..1829    +  CDS            rop (fragment): Rop protein, which maintains plasmids at low copy number; rop
   1931..1971    +  misc_feature   bom (fragment): basis of mobility region from pBR322
   2076..2180    +  promoter       AmpR promoter: bla
   2181..3041    +  CDS            AmpR: β-lactamase; bla; confers resistance to ampicillin, carbenicillin, and related antibiotics
   3212..3800    +  rep_origin     ori: high-copy-number ColE1/pMB1/pBR322/pUC origin of replication
   3986..4037    -  misc_feature   bom (fragment): basis of mobility region from pBR322
   4044..4121    +  promoter       lacIq promoter: lacI (mutant); In the lacIq allele, a single base change in the promoter boosts expression of the lacI gene about 10-fold.
   4122..5204    +  CDS            lacI: lac repressor; lacI; The lac repressor binds to the lac operator to inhibit transcription in E. coli. This inhibition can be relieved by adding lactose or isopropyl-β-D-thiogalactopyranoside (IPTG).
   5217..5238    +  protein_bind   CAP binding site: CAP binding activates transcription in the presence of cAMP. E. coli catabolite activator protein
   5253..5283    +  promoter       lac promoter: promoter for the E. coli lac operon
   5291..5307    +  protein_bind   lac operator: The lac repressor binds to the lac operator to inhibit transcription in E. coli. This inhibition can be relieved by adding lactose or isopropyl-β-D-thiogalactopyranoside (IPTG). lac repressor encoded by lacI
   5327..5500    +  CDS            lacZα: LacZα fragment of β-galactosidase; lacZ fragment
