[The description below was written by a language model from this plasmid's Addgene catalogue record and pLannotate feature annotations shown in this document.]
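Description:
pGEX Syk(NC)-SH2 is a bacterial expression plasmid built on the pGEX6P1 backbone for producing a GST fusion of the tandem SH2 region of human SYK in E. coli. It replicates from a ColE1/pMB1-type origin and is selected with ampicillin through the bla (AmpR) gene. The catalogue lists it as low copy, whereas the automated annotation labels the origin generically as high-copy. The annotated full sequence is 5,773 nt, consistent with a roughly 4.9 kb backbone carrying an insert of about 800 bp. Short fragments of rop, bom, yciV and a lac promoter/lacZα segment also appear in the feature table. These are backbone remnants and not functional parts of the expression cassette.

Expression is driven by the tac promoter, a strong trp/lac hybrid, followed by a lac operator. The plasmid carries its own lacI gene under the lacIq promoter, so transcription is held off by lac repressor until it is induced with IPTG. The open reading frame begins with Schistosoma japonicum glutathione S-transferase, followed by a PreScission protease recognition site contributed by the backbone. After this comes the SYK fragment encoding amino acids 7–263, cloned between BamHI and EcoRI sites that both remain intact. The "NC" in the name presumably refers to the N- and C-terminal SH2 domains, which SYK uses to bind tyrosine-phosphorylated receptor motifs. The kinase domain is not included. The depositor gives the fusion protein's molecular weight as about 52.8 kDa.

GST allows affinity purification on glutathione resin, and the protease site permits removal of the tag. The associated publication concerns high-throughput phosphotyrosine profiling with SH2 domains, which suggests the purified protein serves as a probe for tyrosine-phosphorylated binding sites.
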