Addgene plasmid #46521: pGEX Syk(NC)-SH2
Depositing lab: Bruce Mayer. Depositing organization: University of Connecticut Health Center. Publication: High-throughput phosphotyrosine profiling using SH2 domains. Machida K, Thompson CM, Dierck K, Jablonowski K, Karkkainen S, Liu B, Zhang H, Nash PD, Newman DK, Nollau P, Pawson T, Renkema GH, Saksela K, Schiller MR, Shin DG, Mayer BJ. Mol Cell. 2007 Jun 22;26(6):899-915. 10.1016/j.molcel.2007.05.031 PubMed 17588523.
Backbone
  Vector backbone: pGEX6P1
  Backbone manufacturer: GE Healthcare Biosciences
  Backbone size w/o insert (bp): 4900
  Vector type: Bacterial Expression
Growth in bacteria
  Bacterial resistance: Ampicillin, 100 μg/mL
  Growth temperature: 37°C
  Growth strain: DH5alpha
  Copy number: Low Copy
Gene/Insert
  Gene/Insert name: Syk(NC) (alt name: Syk)
  Species: H. sapiens (human)
  Insert size (bp): 804
  Mutation: contains amino acids 7-263
  GenBank ID: Syk
  Entrez Gene: SYK (a.k.a. IMD82, p72-Syk)
  Promoter: Tac
  Tag / fusion protein: GST (N terminal on backbone); PreScission (N terminal on backbone)
  Cloning method: Restriction Enzyme; 5′ cloning site BamHI (not destroyed); 3′ cloning site EcoRI (not destroyed)
  Sequencing primers: 5′ pGEX-5; 3′ pGEX-3
Terms and licenses: Academic/Nonprofit Terms; Industry Terms: Not Available to Industry
Depositor comments: The molecular weight of the GST fusion protein is approximately 52.8 kDa
How to cite: pGEX Syk(NC)-SH2 was a gift from Bruce Mayer (Addgene plasmid # 46521 ; http://n2t.net/addgene:46521 ; RRID:Addgene_46521)
