>Addgene plasmid #46521 | pGEX Syk(NC)-SH2 | depositor partial sequence | sequence record 65763 | Insert sequence
GGATCCGGGCGCGCCATGGCTGAC
[762 nt withheld, positions 25-786]
GGCTTAATTAACGAATTC
