>Addgene plasmid #46521 | pGEX Syk(NC)-SH2 | addgene partial sequence | sequence record 66993 | pGEX5
CATCCTCAATGGATCTGGAAGTTCTGTTCCAGGGGCCCCTGGGATCCGGGCGCGCCATGGCTGAC
[762 nt withheld, positions 66-827]
GGCTTAATTAACGAATTCCCGGGTCGACTCGAGCGGCCGCATCGTGACTGACTGACGATCTGCCTCGCGC
GTTTCGGTGATGACGGTGAAAACCTCTGACACATGCAGCTNCCGGANACGGTCACAGCTTGTTTTTTAAC
NG
